>Addgene plasmid #190806 | FUGW-APPIce-T2A-mCherry | addgene full sequence | sequence record 372850 | Addgene NGS Result
CTGCTGGGCTGGCCGGGGCTTTCGTGGCCGCCGGGCCGCTCGGTGGGACGGAAGCGTGTGGAGAGACCGC
CAAGGGCTGTAGTCTGGGTCCGCGAGCAAGGTTGCCCTGAACTGGGGGTTGGGGGGAGCGCAGCAAAATG
GCGGCTGTTCCCGAGTCTTGAATGGAAGACGCTTGTGAGGCGGGCTGTGAGGTCGTTGAAACAAGGTGGG
GGGCATGGTGGGCGGCAAGAACCCAAGGTCTTGAGGCCTTCGCTAATGCGGGAAAGCTCTTATTCGGGTG
AGATGGGCTGGGGCACCATCTGGGGACCCTGACGTGAAGTTTGTCACTGACTGGAGAACTCGGTTTGTCG
TCTGTTGCGGGGGCGGCAGTTATGGCGGTGCCGTTGGGCAGTGCACCCGTACCTTTGGGAGCGCGCGCCC
TCGTCGTGTCGTGACGTCACCCGTTCTGTTGGCTTATAATGCAGGGTGGGGCCACCTGCCGGTAGGTGTG
CGGTAGGCTTTTCTCCGTCGCAGGACGCAGGGTTCGGGCCTAGGGTAGGCTCTCCTGAATCGACAGGCGC
CGGACCTCTGGTGAGGGGAGGGATAAGTGAGGCGTCAGTTTCTTTGGTCGGTTTTATGTACCTATCTTCT
TAAGTAGCTGAAGCTCCGGTTTTGAACTATGCGCTCGGGGTTGGCGAGTGTGTTTTGTGAAGTTTTTTAG
GCACCTTTTGAAATGTAATCATTTGGGTCAATATGTAATTTTCAGTGTTAGACTAGTAAATTGTCCGCTA
AATTCTGGCCGTTTTTGGCTTTTTTGTTAGACGAAGCTTGGGCTGCAGGTCGACTGGCCACCATGCTGCC
CGGTTTGGCACTGCTCCTGCTGGCCGCCTGGACGGCTCGGGCGCTGGAGGTACCC
[315 nt withheld, positions 896-1210]
CTTCTCGTTCCTGACAAGTGCAAATTCTTACACCAGGAGAGGATGGATGTTTGCGAAACTCATCTTCACT
GGCACACCGTCGCCAAAGAGACATGCAGTGAGAAGAGTACCAACTTGCATGACTACGGCATGTTGCTGCC
CTGCGGAATTGACAAGTTCCGAGGGGTAGAGTTTGTGTGTTGCCCACTGGCTGAAGAAAGTGACAATGTG
GATTCTGCTGATGCGGAGGAGGATGACTCGGATGTCTGGTGGGGCGGAGCAGACACAGACTATGCAGATG
GGAGTGAAGACAAAGTAGTAGAAGTAGCAGAGGAGGAAGAAGTGGCTGAGGTGGAAGAAGAAGAAGCCGA
TGATGACGAGGACGATGAGGATGGTGATGAGGTAGAGGAAGAGGCTGAGGAACCCTACGAAGAAGCCACA
GAGAGAACCACCAGCATTGCCACCACCACCACCACCACCACAGAGTCTGTGGAAGAGGTGGTTCGAGTTC
CTACAACAGCAGCCAGTACCCCTGATGCCGTTGACAAGTATCTCGAGACACCTGGGGATGAGAATGAA
[540 nt withheld, positions 1769-2308]
AAAGAGCAAAACTATTCAGATGACGTCTTGGCCAACATGATTAGTGAACCAAGGATCAGTTACGGAAACG
ATGCTCTCATGCCATCTTTGACCGAAACGAAAACCACCGTGGAGCTCCTTCCCGTGAATGGAGAGTTCAG
CCTGGACGATCTCCAGCCGTGGCATTCTTTTGGGGCTGACTCTGTGCCAGCCAACACAGAAAACGAAGTT
GAGCCTGTTGATGCCCGCCCTGCTGCCGACCGAGGACTGACCACTCGACCAGGTTCTGGGTTGACAAATA
TCAAGACGGAGGAGATCTCTGAAGTGAAGATGGATACAGAATTCCGACATGACTCAGGATATGAAGTTCA
TCATCAAAAATTGGTGTTCTTT
[60 nt withheld, positions 2681-2740]
ATAGCGACAGTGATCGTCATCACCTTGGTGATGCTGAAGAAGAAACAGTACACATCCATTCATCATGGTG
TGGTGGAGGTTGACGCCGCTGTCACCCCAGAGGAGCGCCACCTGTCCAAGATGCAGCAGAACGGCTACGA
AAATCCAACCTACAAGTTCTTTGAGCAGATGCAGAACGAGGGCAGGGGAAGTCTTCTAACATGCGGGGAC
GTGGAGGAAAATCCCGGCCCTCTAGAGATGGCTCCAAAGAAGAAGCGTAAGGTAATGGTGAGCAAGGGCG
AGGAGGACAACATGGCCATCATCAAGGAGTTCATGCGCTTCAAGGTGCACATGGAGGGCTCCGTGAACGG
CCGCGAGTTCGAGATCGAGGGCGAGGGCGAGGGCCGCCCCTACGAGGGCACCCAGACCGCCAAGCTGAAG
GTGACCAAGGGCGGCCCCCTGCCCTTCGCCTGGGACATCCTGTCCCCTCAGTTCATGTACGGCTCCAAGG
CCTACGTGAAGCACCCCGCCGACATCCCCGACTACTTGAAGCTGTCCTTCCCCGAGGGCTTCAAGTGGGA
GCGCGTGATGAACTTCGAGGACGGCGGCGTGGTGACCGTGACCCAGGACTCCTCCCTGCAGGACGGCGAG
TTCATCTACAAGGTGAAGCTGCGCGGCACCAACTTCCCCTCCGACGGCCCCGTAATGCAGAAGAAGACCA
TGGGCTGGGAGGCCTCCTCCGAGCGGATGTACCCCGAGGACGGCGCCCTGAAGGGCGAGATCAAGCAGAG
GCTGAAGCTGAAGGACGGCGGCCACTACGACGCCGAGGTCAAGACCACCTACAAGGCCAAGAAGCCCGTG
CAGCTGCCCGGCGCCTACAACGTCAACATCAAGCTGGACATCACCTCCCACAACGAGGACTACACCATCG
TGGAACAGTACGAGCGCGCCGAGGGCCGCCACTCCACCGGCGGCATGGACGAGCTGTACAAGTAAATTAA
GCTAGTCTAGAATTCCGATATCAAGCTTATCGATAATCAACCTCTGGATTACAAAATTTGTGAAAGATTG
ACTGGTATTCTTAACTATGTTGCTCCTTTTACGCTATGTGGATACGCTGCTTTAATGCCTTTGTATCATG
CTATTGCTTCCCGTATGGCTTTCATTTTCTCCTCCTTGTATAAATCCTGGTTGCTGTCTCTTTATGAGGA
GTTGTGGCCCGTTGTCAGGCAACGTGGCGTGGTGTGCACTGTGTTTGCTGACGCAACCCCCACTGGTTGG
GGCATTGCCACCACCTGTCAGCTCCTTTCCGGGACTTTCGCTTTCCCCCTCCCTATTGCCACGGCGGAAC
TCATCGCCGCCTGCCTTGCCCGCTGCTGGACAGGGGCTCGGCTGTTGGGCACTGACAATTCCGTGGTGTT
GTCGGGGAAATCATCGTCCTTTCCTTGGCTGCTCGCCTGTGTTGCCACCTGGATTCTGCGCGGGACGTCC
TTCTGCTACGTCCCTTCGGCCCTCAATCCAGCGGACCTTCCTTCCCGCGGCCTGCTGCCGGCTCTGCGGC
CTCTTCCGCGTCTTCGCCTTCGCCCTCAGACGAGTCGGATCTCCCTTTGGGCCGCCTCCCCGCATCGATA
CCGTCGACCTCGAGACCTAGAAAAACATGGAGCAATCACAAGTAGCAATACAGCAGCTACCAATGCTGAT
TGTGCCTGGCTAGAAGCACAAGAGGAGGAGGAGGTGGGTTTTCCAGTCACACCTCAGGTACCTTTAAGAC
CAATGACTTACAAGGCAGCTGTAGATCTTAGCCACTTTTTAAAAGAAAAGGGGGGACTGGAAGGGCTAAT
TCACTCCCAACGAAGACAAGATATCCTTGATCTGTGGATCTACCACACACAAGGCTACTTCCCTGATTGG
CAGAACTACACACCAGGGCCAGGGATCAGATATCCACTGACCTTTGGATGGTGCTACAAGCTAGTACCAG
TTGAGCAAGAGAAGGTAGAAGAAGCCAATGAAGGAGAGAACACCCGCTTGTTACACCCTGTGAGCCTGCA
TGGGATGGATGACCCGGAGAGAGAAGTATTAGAGTGGAGGTTTGACAGCCGCCTAGCATTTCATCACATG
GCCCGAGAGCTGCATCCGGACTGTACTGGGTCTCTCTGGTTAGACCAGATCTGAGCCTGGGAGCTCTCTG
GCTAACTAGGGAACCCACTGCTTAAGCCTCAATAAAGCTTGCCTTGAGTGCTTCAAGTAGTGTGTGCCCG
TCTGTTGTGTGACTCTGGTAACTAGAGATCCCTCAGACCCTTTTAGTCAGTGTGGAAAATCTCTAGCAGG
GCCCGTTTAAACCCGCTGATCAGCCTCGACTGTGCCTTCTAGTTGCCAGCCATCTGTTGTTTGCCCCTCC
CCCGTGCCTTCCTTGACCCTGGAAGGTGCCACTCCCACTGTCCTTTCCTAATAAAATGAGGAAATTGCAT
CGCATTGTCTGAGTAGGTGTCATTCTATTCTGGGGGGTGGGGTGGGGCAGGACAGCAAGGGGGAGGATTG
GGAAGACAATAGCAGGCATGCTGGGGATGCGGTGGGCTCTATGGCTTCTGAGGCGGAAAGAACCAGCTGG
GGCTCTAGGGGGTATCCCC
[124 nt withheld, positions 5350-5473]
C
[91 nt withheld, positions 5475-5565]
A
[49 nt withheld, positions 5567-5615]
CCTTTGACGTTGGAGTCCACGTTCTTT
[37 nt withheld, positions 5643-5679]
ACCCTATCTCGGTCTATTCTTTTGATTTATAAGGGATTTTGCCGATTTCGGCCTATTGGTTAAAAAATGA
GCTGATTTAACAAAAATTTAACGCGAATTAATTCTGTGGAATGTGTGTCAGTTAGGGTGTGGAAAGTCCC
CAGGCTCCCCAGCAGGCAGAAGTATGCAAAGCATGCATCTCAATTAGTCAGCAACCAGGTGTGGAAAGTC
CCCAGGCTCCCCAGCAGGCAGAAGTATGCAAAGCATGCATCTCAATTAGTCAGCAACCATAGTCCCGCCC
CTAACTCCGCCCATCCCGCCCCTAACTCCGCCCAGTTCCGCCCATTCTCCGCCCCATGGCTGACTAATTT
TTTTTATTTATGCAGAGGCCGAGGCCGCCTCTGCCTCTGAGCTATTCCAGAAGTAGTGAGGAGGCTTTTT
TGGAGGCCTAGGCTTTTGCAAAAAGCTCCCGGGAGCTTGTATATCCATTTTCGGATCTGATCAGCACGTG
TTGACAATTAATCATCGGCATAGTATATCGGCATAGTATAATACGACAAGGTGAGGAACTAAACCATGGC
CAAGTTGACCAGTGCCGTTCCGGTGCTCACCGCGCGCGACGTCGCCGGAGCGGTCGAGTTCTGGACCGAC
CGGCTCGGGTTCTCCCGGGACTTCGTGGAGGACGACTTCGCCGGTGTGGTCCGGGACGACGTGACCCTGT
TCATCAGCGCGGTCCAGGACCAGGTGGTGCCGGACAACACCCTGGCCTGGGTGTGGGTGCGCGGCCTGGA
CGAGCTGTACGCCGAGTGGTCGGAGGTCGTGTCCACGAACTTCCGGGACGCCTCCGGGCCGGCCATGACC
GAGATCGGCGAGCAGCCGTGGGGGCGGGAGTTCGCCCTGCGCGACCCGGCCGGCAACTGCGTGCACTTCG
TGGCCGAGGAGCAGGACTGACACGTGCTACGAGATTTCGATTCCACCGCCGCCTTCTATGAAAGGTTGGG
CTTCGGAATCGTTTTCCGGGACGCCGGCTGGATGATCCTCCAGCGCGGGGATCTCATGCTGGAGTTCTTC
GCCCACCCCAACTTGTTTATTGCAGCTTATAATGGTTACAAATAAAGCAATAGCATCACAAATTTCACAA
ATAAAGCATTTTTTTCACTGCATTCTAGTTGTGGTTTGTCCAAACTCATCAATGTATCTTATCATGTCTG
TATACCGTCGACCTCTAGCTAGAGCTTGGCGTAATCATGGTCATAGCTGTTTCCTGTGTGAAATTGTTAT
CCGCTCACAATTCCACACAACATACGAGCCGGAAGCATAAAGTGTAAAGCCTGGGGTGCCTAATGAGTGA
GCTAACTCACATTAATTGCGTTGCGCTCACTGCCCGCTTTCCAGTCGGGAAACCTGTCGTGCCAGCTGCA
TTAATGAATCGGCCAACGCGCGGGGAGAGGCGGTTTGCGTATTGGGCGCTCTTCCGCTTCCTCGCTCACT
GACTCGCTGCGCTCGGTCGTTCGGCTGCGGCGAGCGGTATCAGCTCACTCAAAGGCGGTAATACGGTTAT
CCACAGAATCAGGGGATAACGCAGGAAAGAACATGTGAGCAAAAGGCCAGCAAAAGGCCAGGAACCGTAA
AAAGGCCGCGTTGCTGGCGTTTTTCCATAGGCTCCGCCCCCCTGACGAGCATCACAAAAATCGACGCTCA
AGTCAGAGGTGGCGAAACCCGACAGGACTATAAAGATACCAGGCGTTTCCCCCTGGAAGCTCCCTCGTGC
GCTCTCCTGTTCCGACCCTGCCGCTTACCGGATACCTGTCCGCCTTTCTCCCTTCGGGAAGCGTGGCGCT
TTCTCATAGCTCACGCTGTAGGTATCTCAGTTCGGTGTAGGTCGTTCGCTCCAAGCTGGGCTGTGTGCAC
GAACCCCCCGTTCAGCCCGACCGCTGCGCCTTATCCGGTAACTATCGTCTTGAGTCCAACCCGGTAAGAC
ACGACTTATCGCCACTGGCAGCAGCCACTGGTAACAGGATTAGCAGAGCGAGGTATGTAGGCGGTGCTAC
AGAGTTCTTGAAGTGGTGGCCTAACTACGGCTACACTAGAAGAACAGTATTTGGTATCTGCGCTCTGCTG
AAGCCAGTTACCTTCGGAAAAAGAGTTGGTAGCTCTTGATCCGGCAAACAAACCACCGCTGGTAGCGGTG
GTTTTTTTGTTTGCAAGCAGCAGATTACGCGCAGAAAAAAAGGATCTCAAGAAGATCCTTTGATCTTTTC
TACGGGGTCTGACGCTCAGTGGAACGAAAACTCACGTTAAGGGATTTTGGTCATGAGATTATCAAAAAGG
ATCTTCACCTAGATCCTTTTAAATTAAAAATGAAGTTTTAAATCAATCTAAAGTATATATGAGTAAACTT
GGTCTGACAGTTACCAATGCTTAATCAGTGAGGCACCTATCTCAGCGATCTGTCTATTTCGTTCATCCAT
AGTTGCCTGACTCCCCGTCGTGTAGATAACTACGATACGGGAGGGCTTACCATCTGGCCCCAGTGCTGCA
ATGATACCGCGAGACCCACGCTCACCGGCTCCAGATTTATCAGCAATAAACCAGCCAGCCGGAAGGGCCG
AGCGCAGAAGTGGTCCTGCAACTTTATCCGCCTCCATCCAGTCTATTAATTGTTGCCGGGAAGCTAGAGT
AAGTAGTTCGCCAGTTAATAGTTTGCGCAACGTTGTTGCCATTGCTACAGGCATCGTGGTGTCACGCTCG
TCGTTTGGTATGGCTTCATTCAGCTCCGGTTCCCAACGATCAAGGCGAGTTACATGATCCCCCATGTTGT
GCAAAAAAGCGGTTAGCTCCTTCGGTCCTCCGATCGTTGTCAGAAGTAAGTTGGCCGCAGTGTTATCACT
CATGGTTATGGCAGCACTGCATAATTCTCTTACTGTCATGCCATCCGTAAGATGCTTTTCTGTGACTGGT
GAGTACTCAACCAAGTCATTCTGAGAATAGTGTATGCGGCGACCGAGTTGCTCTTGCCCGGCGTCAATAC
GGGATAATACCGCGCCACATAGCAGAACTTTAAAAGTGCTCATCATTGGAAAACGTTCTTCGGGGCGAAA
ACTCTCAAGGATCTTACCGCTGTTGAGATCCAGTTCGATGTAACCCACTCGTGCACCCAACTGATCTTCA
GCATCTTTTACTTTCACCAGCGTTTCTGGGTGAGCAAAAACAGGAAGGCAAAATGCCGCAAAAAAGGGAA
TAAGGGCGACACGGAAATGTTGAATACTCATACTCTTCCTTTTTCAATATTATTGAAGCATTTATCAGGG
TTATTGTCTCATGAGCGGATACATATTTGAATGTATTTAGAAAAATAAACAAATAGGGGTTCCGCGCACA
TTTCCCCGAAAAGTGCCACCTGACGTCGACGGATCGGGAGATCTCCCGATCCCCTATGGTGCACTCTCAG
TACAATCTGCTCTGATGCCGCATAGTTAAGCCAGTATCTGCTCCCTGCTTGTGTGTTGGAGGTCGCTGAG
TAGTGCGCGAGCAAAATTTAAGCTACAACAAGGCAAGGCTTGACCGACAATTGCATGAAGAATCTGCTTA
GGGTTAGGCGTTTTGCGCTGCTTCGCGATGTACGGGCCAGATATACGCGTTGACATTGATTATTGACTAG
TTATTAATAGTAATCAATTACGGGGTCATTAGTTCATAGCCCATATATGGAGTTCCGCGTTACATAACTT
ACGGTAAATGGCCCGCCTGGCTGACCGCCCAACGACCCCCGCCCATTGACGTCAATAATGACGTATGTTC
CCATAGTAACGCCAATAGGGACTTTCCATTGACGTCAATGGGTGGAGTATTTACGGTAAACTGCCCACTT
GGCAGTACATCAAGTGTATCATATGCCAAGTACGCCCCCTATTGACGTCAATGACGGTAAATGGCCCGCC
TGGCATTATGCCCAGTACATGACCTTATGGGACTTTCCTACTTGGCAGTACATCTACGTATTAGTCATCG
CTATTACCATGGTGATGCGGTTTTGGCAGTACATCAATGGGCGTGGATAGCGGTTTGACTCACGGGGATT
TCCAAGTCTCCACCCCATTGACGTCAATGGGAGTTTGTTTTGGCACCAAAATCAACGGGACTTTCCAAAA
TGTCGTAACAACTCCGCCCCATTGACGCAAATGGGCGGTAGGCGTGTACGGTGGGAGGTCTATATAAGCA
GCGCGTTTTGCCTGTACTGGGTCTCTCTGGTTAGACCAGATCTGAGCCTGGGAGCTCTCTGGCTAACTAG
GGAACCCACTGCTTAAGCCTCAATAAAGCTTGCCTTGAGTGCTTCAAGTAGTGTGTGCCCGTCTGTTGTG
TGACTCTGGTAACTAGAGATCCCTCAGACCCTTTTAGTCAGTGTGGAAAATCTCTAGCAGTGGCGCCCGA
ACAGGGACTTGAAAGCGAAAGGGAAACCAGAGGAGCTCTCTCGACGCAGGACTCGGCTTGCTGAAGCGCG
CACGGCAAGAGGCGAGGGGCGGCGACTGGTGAGTACGCCAAAAATTTTGACTAGCGGAGGCTAGAAGGAG
AGAGATGGGTGCGAGAGCGTCAGTATTAAGCGGGGGAGAATTAGATCGCGATGGGAAAAAATTCGGTTAA
GGCCAGGGGGAAAGAAAAAATATAAATTAAAACATATAGTATGGGCAAGCAGGGAGCTAGAACGATTCGC
AGTTAATCCTGGCCTGTTAGAAACATCAGAAGGCTGTAGACAAATACTGGGACAGCTACAACCATCCCTT
CAGACAGGATCAGAAGAACTTAGATCATTATATAATACAGTAGCAACCCTCTATTGTGTGCATCAAAGGA
TAGAGATAAAAGACACCAAGGAAGCTTTAGACAAGATAGAGGAAGAGCAAAACAAAAGTAAGACCACCGC
ACAGCAAGCGGCCGCTGATCTTCAGACCTGGAGGAGGAGATATGAGGGACAATTGGAGAAGTGAATTATA
TAAATATAAAGTAGTAAAAATTGAACCATTAGGAGTAGCACCCACCAAGGCAAAGAGAAGAGTGGTGCAG
AGAGAAAAAAGAGCAGTGGGAATAGGAGCTTTGTTCCTTGGGTTCTTGGGAGCAGCAGGAAGCACTATGG
GCGCAGCGTCAATGACGCTGACGGTACAGGCCAGACAATTATTGTCTGGTATAGTGCAGCAGCAGAACAA
TTTGCTGAGGGCTATTGAGGCGCAACAGCATCTGTTGCAACTCACAGTCTGGGGCATCAAGCAGCTCCAG
GCAAGAATCCTGGCTGTGGAAAGATACCTAAAGGATCAACAGCTCCTGGGGATTTGGGGTTGCTCTGGAA
AACTCATTTGCACCACTGCTGTGCCTTGGAATGCTAGTTGGAGTAATAAATCTCTGGAACAGATTTGGAA
TCACACGACCTGGATGGAGTGGGACAGAGAAATTAACAATTACACAAGCTTAATACACTCCTTAATTGAA
GAATCGCAAAACCAGCAAGAAAAGAATGAACAAGAATTATTGGAATTAGATAAATGGGCAAGTTTGTGGA
ATTGGTTTAACATAACAAATTGGCTGTGGTATATAAAATTATTCATAATGATAGTAGGAGGCTTGGTAGG
TTTAAGAATAGTTTTTGCTGTACTTTCTATAGTGAATAGAGTTAGGCAGGGATATTCACCATTATCGTTT
CAGACCCACCTCCCAACCCCGAGGGGACCCGACAGGCCCGAAGGAATAGAAGAAGAAGGTGGAGAGAGAG
ACAGAGACAGATCCATTCGATTAGTGAACGGATCGGCACTGCGTGCGCCAATTCTGCAGACAAATGGCAG
TATTCATCCACAATTTTAAAAGAAAAGGGGGGATTGGGGGGTACAGTGCAGGGGAAAGAATAGTAGACAT
AATAGCAACAGACATACAAACTAAAGAATTACAAAAACAAATTACAAAAATTCAAAATTTTCGGGTTTAT
TACAGGGACAGCAGAGATCCAGTTTGGTTAATTAACCCGTGTCGGCTCCAGATCTGGCCTCCGCGCCGGG
TTTTGGCGCCTCCCGCGGGCGCCCCCCTCCTCACGGCGAGCGCTGCCACGTCAGACGAAGGGCGCAGCGA
GCGTCCTGATCCTTCCGCCCGGACGCTCAGGACAGCGGCCCGCTGCTCATAAGACTCGGCCTTAGAACCC
CAGTATCAGCAGAAGGACATTTTAGGACGGGACTTGGGTGACTCTAGGGCACTGGTTTTCTTTCCAGAGA
GCGGAACAGGCGAGGAAAAGTAGTCCCTTCTCGGCGATTCTGCGGAGGGATCTCCGTGGGGCGGTGAACG
CCGATGATTATATAAGGACGCGCCGGGTGTGGCACAGCTAGTTCCGTCGCAGCCGGGATTTGGGTCGCGG
TTCTTGTTTGTGGATCGCTGTGATCGTCACTTGGTGAGTAGCGGG
Features (pLannotate 1.2.2; 32 found; start..end, strand, type, name):
    833..2917    +  CDS            APP (fragment) (sequence partly withheld): A4_HUMAN - Also known as A4, AD1. Experimental evidence at protein level: Swiss-Prot protein existence level 1. N-APP binds TNFRSF21 triggering caspase activation and degeneration of both neuronal cell bodies (via caspase-3) and axons (via caspase-6). From Homo sapiens (Human).
   2918..2970    +  CDS            T2A (fragment): 2A peptide from Thosea asigna virus capsid protein Eukaryotic ribosomes fail to insert a peptide bond between the Gly and Pro residues, yielding separate polypeptides.
   3005..3712    +  CDS            mCherry: mCherry is a basic (constitutively fluorescent) red fluorescent protein published in 2004, derived from Discosoma sp.. It is reported to be a very rapidly-maturing monomer with low acid sensitivity.
   3736..3755    +  misc_feature   MCS (fragment): pBluescript multiple cloning site
   3755..4343    +  misc_feature   WPRE: woodchuck hepatitis virus posttranscriptional regulatory element
   4280..4861    +  CDS            nef (fragment): NEF_HV1H2 - Experimental evidence at protein level: Swiss-Prot protein existence level 1. Extracellular Nef protein targets CD4(+) T-lymphocytes for apoptosis by interacting with CXCR4 surface receptors. From Human immunodeficiency virus type 1 group M subtype B (isolate HXB2) (HIV-1).
   4868..5048    +  LTR            5' LTR (truncated): truncated 5' long terminal repeat (LTR) from HIV-1
   5080..5304    +  polyA_signal   bGH poly(A) signal: bovine growth hormone polyadenylation signal
   5308..5329    +  promoter       SV40 promoter (fragment): SV40 enhancer and early promoter
   5350..5778    +  rep_origin     f1 ori (sequence partly withheld): f1 bacteriophage origin of replication; arrow indicates direction of (+) strand synthesis
   5792..6121    +  promoter       SV40 promoter: SV40 enhancer and early promoter
   6169..6216    +  promoter       EM7 promoter: synthetic bacterial promoter&nbsp
   6235..6609    +  CDS            BleoR: antibiotic-binding protein; Sh ble from Streptoalloteichus hindustanus; confers resistance to bleomycin, phleomycin, and Zeocin™
   6619..6744    +  CDS            ble (fragment): BLE_KLEPN - Experimental evidence at protein level: Swiss-Prot protein existence level 1. Binding protein with a strong affinity to the bleomycin family of antibiotics. Binds to CL990; an antimitotic-antibiotic compound. From Klebsiella pneumoniae.
   6739..6860    +  polyA_signal   SV40 poly(A) signal: SV40 polyadenylation signal
   6931..6953    -  protein_bind   lac operator (fragment): The lac repressor binds to the lac operator to inhibit transcription in E. coli. This inhibition can be relieved by adding lactose or isopropyl-β-D-thiogalactopyranoside (IPTG). lac repressor encoded by lacI
   6957..6987    -  promoter       lac promoter: promoter for the E. coli lac operon
   7002..7023    -  protein_bind   CAP binding site: CAP binding activates transcription in the presence of cAMP. E. coli catabolite activator protein
   7036..7128    -  CDS            lacI (fragment): lac repressor; lacI; The lac repressor binds to the lac operator to inhibit transcription in E. coli. This inhibition can be relieved by adding lactose or isopropyl-β-D-thiogalactopyranoside (IPTG).
   7311..7899    -  rep_origin     ori: high-copy-number ColE1/pMB1/pBR322/pUC origin of replication
   8070..8930    -  CDS            AmpR: β-lactamase; bla; confers resistance to ampicillin, carbenicillin, and related antibiotics
   8931..9035    -  promoter       AmpR promoter: bla
   9094..9146    -  misc_feature   bom (fragment): basis of mobility region from pBR322
   9301..9680    +  enhancer       CMV enhancer: human cytomegalovirus immediate early enhancer
   9681..9880    +  promoter       CMV promoter: human cytomegalovirus (CMV) immediate early promoter
   9898..10078   +  LTR            5' LTR (truncated): truncated 5' long terminal repeat (LTR) from HIV-1
  10125..10250   +  misc_feature   HIV-1 Ψ: packaging signal of human immunodeficiency virus type 1
  10234..10597   +  CDS            HIV-1 gag (fragment): gag protein from human immunodeficiency virus 1; gag
  10743..10976   +  misc_feature   RRE: The Rev response element (RRE) of HIV-1 allows for Rev-dependent mRNA export from the nucleus to the cytoplasm.
  11353..11453   +  CDS            Rev (fragment): human immunodeficiency virus 1 (HIV-1) Rev protein; rev; enhances nuclear export of unspliced and incompletely spliced viral mRNAs
  11503..11620   +  misc_feature   cPPT/CTS: central polypurine tract and central termination sequence of HIV-1
  11685..802     +  promoter       UbC promoter (across the origin): human ubiquitin C promoter
