[The description below was written by a language model from this plasmid's Addgene catalogue record and pLannotate feature annotations shown in this document.]
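Description:
FUGW-APPIce-T2A-mCherry is a lentiviral transfer plasmid built on the FUGW backbone for expressing a human amyloid precursor protein (APP) variant together with a red fluorescent marker in mammalian cells. It is maintained in E. coli through a high-copy ColE1/pUC-type origin with ampicillin resistance (β-lactamase). The annotated backbone also carries an f1 origin and an SV40/EM7-driven bleomycin/Zeocin resistance cassette that lies outside the viral LTRs, so it would not be packaged into the vector genome.

The viral portion begins with a CMV enhancer/promoter fused to a truncated HIV-1 5' LTR, which drives production of the genomic RNA in packaging cells. It is followed by the Ψ packaging signal with a partial gag sequence, the Rev response element for Rev-dependent nuclear export, and the cPPT/CTS element. The internal human ubiquitin C promoter then drives a single open reading frame. This consists of the APP coding sequence (stated by the depositor to derive from APP transcript variant 3) carrying the Icelandic A673T substitution, described as the protective mutation, joined through a T2A peptide to mCherry. Ribosomal skipping at T2A yields separate APP and mCherry polypeptides from one transcript, so red fluorescence reports transduced, expressing cells. A WPRE downstream enhances transcript expression, and the cassette ends in a truncated 3' LTR followed by a bGH polyadenylation signal. The short nef, Rev and gag annotations are residual HIV-1 fragments, not functional genes.

According to the record, the construct is intended to express Icelandic mutant APP from the UbC promoter with co-expressed mCherry. The specific experimental application is not stated.
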