Addgene plasmid #190806: FUGW-APPIce-T2A-mCherry
Purpose: Express Icelandic mutant APP from Ubiquitin C promoter, co-expressing mCherry
Depositing lab: Ronald Hart. Depositing organization: Rutgers, The State University of New Jersey.
Backbone
  Vector backbone: FUGW
  Backbone size w/o insert (bp): 9210
  Vector type: Lentiviral
Growth in bacteria
  Bacterial resistance: Ampicillin, 100 μg/mL
  Growth temperature: 30°C
  Growth strain: NEB Stable
  Copy number: High Copy
Gene/Insert
  Gene/Insert name: APP
  Species: H. sapiens (human)
  Insert size (bp): 3108
  Mutation: Icelandic (A673T)
  Entrez Gene: APP (a.k.a. AAA, ABETA, ABPP, AD1, APPI, CTFgamma, CVAP, PN-II, PN2, alpha-sAPP, preA4)
  Promoter: Ubi C
  Cloning method: Gibson Cloning
Terms and licenses: Academic/Nonprofit Terms; Industry Terms: Not Available to Industry
Depositor comments: The human APP coding sequence is from NM_201414, APP variant 3. APP Protective (Icelandic) mutation: A673T. Reference Assembly: GRCh37 (105)/Position: Chr21:27269932 G>A. dbSNP ID: rs63750847. Codon Change: GCA to ACA.
How to cite: FUGW-APPIce-T2A-mCherry was a gift from Ronald Hart (Addgene plasmid # 190806 ; http://n2t.net/addgene:190806 ; RRID:Addgene_190806)
